>Addgene plasmid #228755 | pX459-SOS1(dog)-gRNA1 | addgene full sequence | sequence record 457277 | Addgene NGS Result
GAGGGCCTATTTCCCATGATTCCTTCATATTTGCATATACGATACAAGGCTGTTAGAGAGATAATTGGAA
TTAATTTGACTGTAAACACAAAGATATTAGTACAAAATACGTGACGTAGAAAGTAATAATTTCTTGGGTA
GTTTGCAGTTTTAAAATTATGTTTTAAAATGGACTATCATATGCTTACCGTAACTTGAAAGTATTTCGAT
TTCTTGGCTTTATATATCTTGTGGAAAGGACGAAACACCGGCTTATATGCCACTCGACTGGTTTTAGAGC
TAGAAATAGCAAGTTAAAATAAGGCTAGTCCGTTATCAACTTGAAAAAGTGGCACCGAGTCGGTGCTTTT
TTGTTTTAGAGCTAGAAATAGCAAGTTAAAATAAGGCTAGTCCGTTTTTAGCGCGTGCGCCAATTCTGCA
GACAAATGGCTCTAGAGGTACCCGTTACATAACTTACGGTAAATGGCCCGCCTGGCTGACCGCCCAACGA
CCCCCGCCCATTGACGTCAATAGTAACGCCAATAGGGACTTTCCATTGACGTCAATGGGTGGAGTATTTA
CGGTAAACTGCCCACTTGGCAGTACATCAAGTGTATCATATGCCAAGTACGCCCCCTATTGACGTCAATG
ACGGTAAATGGCCCGCCTGGCATTGTGCCCAGTACATGACCTTATGGGACTTTCCTACTTGGCAGTACAT
CTACGTATTAGTCATCGCTATTACCATGGTCGAGGTGAGCCCCACGTTCTGCTTCACTCTCCCCATCTCC
CCCCCCTCCCCACCCCCAATTTTGTATTTATTTATTTTTTAATTATTTTGTGCAGCGATGGGGGCGGGGG
GGGGGGGGGGGCGCGCGCCRGGGGGGGGGGGGGGGGGSGGGGGGSGGGGSGGGGSGRGGCGGAGAGGKGC
GGCGGCAGCCAATCAGAGCGGCGCGCTCCGAAAGTTTCCTTTTATGGCGAGGCGGCGGCGGCGGCGGCCC
TATAAAAAGCGAAGCGCGCGGCGGGCGGGAGTCGCTGCGCGCTGCCTTCGCCCCGTGCCCCGCTCCGCCG
CCGCCTCGCGCCGCCCGCCCCGGCTCTGACTGACCGCGTTACTCCCACAGGTGAGCGGGCGGGACGGCCC
TTCTCCTCCGGGCTGTAATTAGCTGAGCAAGAGGTAAGGGTTTAAGGGATGGTTGGTTGGTGGGGTATTA
ATGTTTAATTACCTGGAGCACCTGCCTGAAATCACTTTTTTTCAGGTTGGACCGGTGCCACCATGGACTA
TAAGGACCACGACGGAGACTACAAGGATCATGATATTGATTACAAAGACGATGACGATAAGATGGCCCCA
AAGAAGAAGCGGAAGGTCGGTATCCACGGAGTCCCAGCAGCCGACAAGAAGTACAGCATCGGCCTGGACA
TCGGCACCAACTCTGTGGGCTGGGCCGTGATCACCGACGAGTACAAGGTGCCCAGCAAGAAATTCAAGGT
GCTGGGCAACACCGACCGGCACAGCATCAAGAAGAACCTGATCGGAGCCCTGCTGTTCGACAGCGGCGAA
ACAGCCGAGGCCACCCGGCTGAAGAGAACCGCCAGAAGAAGATACACCAGACGGAAGAACCGGATCTGCT
ATCTGCAAGAGATCTTCAGCAACGAGATGGCCAAGGTGGACGACAGCTTCTTCCACAGACTGGAAGAGTC
CTTCCTGGTGGAAGAGGATAAGAAGCACGAGCGGCACCCCATCTTCGGCAACATCGTGGACGAGGTGGCC
TACCACGAGAAGTACCCCACCATCTACCACCTGAGAAAGAAACTGGTGGACAGCACCGACAAGGCCGACC
TGCGGCTGATCTATCTGGCCCTGGCCCACATGATCAAGTTCCGGGGCCACTTCCTGATCGAGGGCGACCT
GAACCCCGACAACAGCGACGTGGACAAGCTGTTCATCCAGCTGGTGCAGACCTACAACCAGCTGTTCGAG
GAAAACCCCATCAACGCCAGCGGCGTGGACGCCAAGGCCATCCTGTCTGCCAGACTGAGCAAGAGCAGAC
GGCTGGAAAATCTGATCGCCCAGCTGCCCGGCGAGAAGAAGAATGGCCTGTTCGGAAACCTGATTGCCCT
GAGCCTGGGCCTGACCCCCAACTTCAAGAGCAACTTCGACCTGGCCGAGGATGCCAAACTGCAGCTGAGC
AAGGACACCTACGACGACGACCTGGACAACCTGCTGGCCCAGATCGGCGACCAGTACGCCGACCTGTTTC
TGGCCGCCAAGAACCTGTCCGACGCCATCCTGCTGAGCGACATCCTGAGAGTGAACACCGAGATCACCAA
GGCCCCCCTGAGCGCCTCTATGATCAAGAGATACGACGAGCACCACCAGGACCTGACCCTGCTGAAAGCT
CTCGTGCGGCAGCAGCTGCCTGAGAAGTACAAAGAGATTTTCTTCGACCAGAGCAAGAACGGCTACGCCG
GCTACATTGACGGCGGAGCCAGCCAGGAAGAGTTCTACAAGTTCATCAAGCCCATCCTGGAAAAGATGGA
CGGCACCGAGGAACTGCTCGTGAAGCTGAACAGAGAGGACCTGCTGCGGAAGCAGCGGACCTTCGACAAC
GGCAGCATCCCCCACCAGATCCACCTGGGAGAGCTGCACGCCATTCTGCGGCGGCAGGAAGATTTTTACC
CATTCCTGAAGGACAACCGGGAAAAGATCGAGAAGATCCTGACCTTCCGCATCCCCTACTACGTGGGCCC
TCTGGCCAGGGGAAACAGCAGATTCGCCTGGATGACCAGAAAGAGCGAGGAAACCATCACCCCCTGGAAC
TTCGAGGAAGTGGTGGACAAGGGCGCTTCCGCCCAGAGCTTCATCGAGCGGATGACCAACTTCGATAAGA
ACCTGCCCAACGAGAAGGTGCTGCCCAAGCACAGCCTGCTGTACGAGTACTTCACCGTGTATAACGAGCT
GACCAAAGTGAAATACGTGACCGAGGGAATGAGAAAGCCCGCCTTCCTGAGCGGCGAGCAGAAAAAGGCC
ATCGTGGACCTGCTGTTCAAGACCAACCGGAAAGTGACCGTGAAGCAGCTGAAAGAGGACTACTTCAAGA
AAATCGAGTGCTTCGACTCCGTGGAAATCTCCGGCGTGGAAGATCGGTTCAACGCCTCCCTGGGCACATA
CCACGATCTGCTGAAAATTATCAAGGACAAGGACTTCCTGGACAATGAGGAAAACGAGGACATTCTGGAA
GATATCGTGCTGACCCTGACACTGTTTGAGGACAGAGAGATGATCGAGGAACGGCTGAAAACCTATGCCC
ACCTGTTCGACGACAAAGTGATGAAGCAGCTGAAGCGGCGGAGATACACCGGCTGGGGCAGGCTGAGCCG
GAAGCTGATCAACGGCATCCGGGACAAGCAGTCCGGCAAGACAATCCTGGATTTCCTGAAGTCCGACGGC
TTCGCCAACAGAAACTTCATGCAGCTGATCCACGACGACAGCCTGACCTTTAAAGAGGACATCCAGAAAG
CCCAGGTGTCCGGCCAGGGCGATAGCCTGCACGAGCACATTGCCAATCTGGCCGGCAGCCCCGCCATTAA
GAAGGGCATCCTGCAGACAGTGAAGGTGGTGGACGAGCTCGTGAAAGTGATGGGCCGGCACAAGCCCGAG
AACATCGTGATCGAAATGGCCAGAGAGAACCAGACCACCCAGAAGGGACAGAAGAACAGCCGCGAGAGAA
TGAAGCGGATCGAAGAGGGCATCAAAGAGCTGGGCAGCCAGATCCTGAAAGAACACCCCGTGGAAAACAC
CCAGCTGCAGAACGAGAAGCTGTACCTGTACTACCTGCAGAATGGGCGGGATATGTACGTGGACCAGGAA
CTGGACATCAACCGGCTGTCCGACTACGATGTGGACCATATCGTGCCTCAGAGCTTTCTGAAGGACGACT
CCATCGACAACAAGGTGCTGACCAGAAGCGACAAGAACCGGGGCAAGAGCGACAACGTGCCCTCCGAAGA
GGTCGTGAAGAAGATGAAGAACTACTGGCGGCAGCTGCTGAACGCCAAGCTGATTACCCAGAGAAAGTTC
GACAATCTGACCAAGGCCGAGAGAGGCGGCCTGAGCGAACTGGATAAGGCCGGCTTCATCAAGAGACAGC
TGGTGGAAACCCGGCAGATCACAAAGCACGTGGCACAGATCCTGGACTCCCGGATGAACACTAAGTACGA
CGAGAATGACAAGCTGATCCGGGAAGTGAAAGTGATCACCCTGAAGTCCAAGCTGGTGTCCGATTTCCGG
AAGGATTTCCAGTTTTACAAAGTGCGCGAGATCAACAACTACCACCACGCCCACGACGCCTACCTGAACG
CCGTCGTGGGAACCGCCCTGATCAAAAAGTACCCTAAGCTGGAAAGCGAGTTCGTGTACGGCGACTACAA
GGTGTACGACGTGCGGAAGATGATCGCCAAGAGCGAGCAGGAAATCGGCAAGGCTACCGCCAAGTACTTC
TTCTACAGCAACATCATGAACTTTTTCAAGACCGAGATTACCCTGGCCAACGGCGAGATCCGGAAGCGGC
CTCTGATCGAGACAAACGGCGAAACCGGGGAGATCGTGTGGGATAAGGGCCGGGATTTTGCCACCGTGCG
GAAAGTGCTGAGCATGCCCCAAGTGAATATCGTGAAAAAGACCGAGGTGCAGACAGGCGGCTTCAGCAAA
GAGTCTATCCTGCCCAAGAGGAACAGCGATAAGCTGATCGCCAGAAAGAAGGACTGGGACCCTAAGAAGT
ACGGCGGCTTCGACAGCCCCACCGTGGCCTATTCTGTGCTGGTGGTGGCCAAAGTGGAAAAGGGCAAGTC
CAAGAAACTGAAGAGTGTGAAAGAGCTGCTGGGGATCACCATCATGGAAAGAAGCAGCTTCGAGAAGAAT
CCCATCGACTTTCTGGAAGCCAAGGGCTACAAAGAAGTGAAAAAGGACCTGATCATCAAGCTGCCTAAGT
ACTCCCTGTTCGAGCTGGAAAACGGCCGGAAGAGAATGCTGGCCTCTGCCGGCGAACTGCAGAAGGGAAA
CGAACTGGCCCTGCCCTCCAAATATGTGAACTTCCTGTACCTGGCCAGCCACTATGAGAAGCTGAAGGGC
TCCCCCGAGGATAATGAGCAGAAACAGCTGTTTGTGGAACAGCACAAGCACTACCTGGACGAGATCATCG
AGCAGATCAGCGAGTTCTCCAAGAGAGTGATCCTGGCCGACGCTAATCTGGACAAAGTGCTGTCCGCCTA
CAACAAGCACCGGGATAAGCCCATCAGAGAGCAGGCCGAGAATATCATCCACCTGTTTACCCTGACCAAT
CTGGGAGCCCCTGCCGCCTTCAAGTACTTTGACACCACCATCGACCGGAAGAGGTACACCAGCACCAAAG
AGGTGCTGGACGCCACCCTGATCCACCAGAGCATCACCGGCCTGTACGAGACACGGATCGACCTGTCTCA
GCTGGGAGGCGACAAAAGGCCGGCGGCCACGAAAAAGGCCGGCCAGGCAAAAAAGAAAAAGGAATTCGGC
AGTGGAGAGGGCAGAGGAAGTCTGCTAACATGCGGTGACGTCGAGGAGAATCCTGGCCCAATGACCGAGT
ACAAGCCCACGGTGCGCCTCGCCACCCGCGACGACGTCCCCAGGGCCGTACGCACCCTCGCCGCCGCGTT
CGCCGACTACCCCGCCACGCGCCACACCGTCGATCCGGACCGCCACATCGAGCGGGTCACCGAGCTGCAA
GAACTCTTCCTCACGCGCGTCGGGCTCGACATCGGCAAGGTGTGGGTCGCGGACGACGGCGCCGCGGTGG
CGGTCTGGACCACGCCGGAGAGCGTCGAAGCGGGGGCGGTGTTCGCCGAGATCGGCCCGCGCATGGCCGA
GTTGAGCGGTTCCCGGCTGGCCGCGCAGCAACAGATGGAAGGCCTCCTGGCGCCGCACCGGCCCAAGGAG
CCCGCGTGGTTCCTGGCCACCGTCGGCGTCTCGCCCGACCACCAGGGCAAGGGTCTGGGCAGCGCCGTCG
TGCTCCCCGGAGTGGAGGCGGCCGAGCGCGCCGGGGTGCCCGCCTTCCTGGAGACCTCCGCGCCCCACAA
CCTCCCCTTCTACGAGCGGCTCGGCTTCACCGTCACCGCCGACGTCGAGGTGCCCGAAGGACCGCGCACC
TGGTGCATGACCCGCAAGCCCGGTGCCTGAGAATTCTAACTAGAGCTCGCTGATCAGCCTCGACTGTGCC
TTCTAGTTGCCAGCCATCTGTTGTTTGCCCCTCCCCCGTGCCTTCCTTGACCCTGGAAGGTGCCACTCCC
ACTGTCCTTTCCTAATAAAATGAGGAAATTGCATCGCATTGTCTGAGTAGGTGTCATTCTATTCTGGGGG
GTGGGGTGGGGCAGGACAGCAAGGGGGAGGATTGGGAAGAGAATAGCAGGCATGCTGGGGAGCGGCCGCA
GGAACCCCTAGTGATGGAGTTGGCCACTCCCTCTCTGCGCGCTCGCTCGCTCACTGAGGCCGGGCGACCA
AAGGTCGCCCGACGCCCGGGCTTTGCCCGGGCGGCCTCAGTGAGCGAGCGAGCGCGCAGCTGCCTGCAGG
GGCGCCTGATGCGGTATTTTCTCCTTACGCATCTGTGCGGTATTTCACACCGCATA
[95 nt withheld, positions 6637-6731]
T
[46 nt withheld, positions 6733-6778]
C
[141 nt withheld, positions 6780-6920]
CCTTTGACGTTGGAGTCCACGTTCTTT
[37 nt withheld, positions 6948-6984]
ACTCTATCTCGGGCTATTCTTTTGATTTATAAGGGATTTTGCCGATTTCGGTCTATTGGTTAAAAAATGA
GCTGATTTAACAAAAATTTAACGCGAATTTTAACAAAATATTAACGTTTACAATTTTATGGTGCACTCTC
AGTACAATCTGCTCTGATGCCGCATAGTTAAGCCAGCCCCGACACCCGCCAACACCCGCTGACGCGCCCT
GACGGGCTTGTCTGCTCCCGGCATCCGCTTACAGACAAGCTGTGACCGTCTCCGGGAGCTGCATGTGTCA
GAGGTTTTCACCGTCATCACCGAAACGCGCGAGACGAAAGGGCCTCGTGATACGCCTATTTTTATAGGTT
AATGTCATGATAATAATGGTTTCTTAGACGTCAGGTGGCACTTTTCGGGGAAATGTGCGCGGAACCCCTA
TTTGTTTATTTTTCTAAATACATTCAAATATGTATCCGCTCATGAGACAATAACCCTGATAAATGCTTCA
ATAATATTGAAAAAGGAAGAGTATGAGTATTCAACATTTCCGTGTCGCCCTTATTCCCTTTTTTGCGGCA
TTTTGCCTTCCTGTTTTTGCTCACCCAGAAACGCTGGTGAAAGTAAAAGATGCTGAAGATCAGTTGGGTG
CACGAGTGGGTTACATCGAACTGGATCTCAACAGCGGTAAGATCCTTGAGAGTTTTCGCCCCGAAGAACG
TTTTCCAATGATGAGCACTTTTAAAGTTCTGCTATGTGGCGCGGTATTATCCCGTATTGACGCCGGGCAA
GAGCAACTCGGTCGCCGCATACACTATTCTCAGAATGACTTGGTTGAGTACTCACCAGTCACAGAAAAGC
ATCTTACGGATGGCATGACAGTAAGAGAATTATGCAGTGCTGCCATAACCATGAGTGATAACACTGCGGC
CAACTTACTTCTGACAACGATCGGAGGACCGAAGGAGCTAACCGCTTTTTTGCACAACATGGGGGATCAT
GTAACTCGCCTTGATCGTTGGGAACCGGAGCTGAATGAAGCCATACCAAACGACGAGCGTGACACCACGA
TGCCTGTAGCAATGGCAACAACGTTGCGCAAACTATTAACTGGCGAACTACTTACTCTAGCTTCCCGGCA
ACAATTAATAGACTGGATGGAGGCGGATAAAGTTGCAGGACCACTTCTGCGCTCGGCCCTTCCGGCTGGC
TGGTTTATTGCTGATAAATCTGGAGCCGGTGAGCGTGGAAGCCGCGGTATCATTGCAGCACTGGGGCCAG
ATGGTAAGCCCTCCCGTATCGTAGTTATCTACACGACGGGGAGTCAGGCAACTATGGATGAACGAAATAG
ACAGATCGCTGAGATAGGTGCCTCACTGATTAAGCATTGGTAACTGTCAGACCAAGTTTACTCATATATA
CTTTAGATTGATTTAAAACTTCATTTTTAATTTAAAAGGATCTAGGTGAAGATCCTTTTTGATAATCTCA
TGACCAAAATCCCTTAACGTGAGTTTTCGTTCCACTGAGCGTCAGACCCCGTAGAAAAGATCAAAGGATC
TTCTTGAGATCCTTTTTTTCTGCGCGTAATCTGCTGCTTGCAAACAAAAAAACCACCGCTACCAGCGGTG
GTTTGTTTGCCGGATCAAGAGCTACCAACTCTTTTTCCGAAGGTAACTGGCTTCAGCAGAGCGCAGATAC
CAAATACTGTTCTTCTAGTGTAGCCGTAGTTAGGCCACCACTTCAAGAACTCTGTAGCACCGCCTACATA
CCTCGCTCTGCTAATCCTGTTACCAGTGGCTGCTGCCAGTGGCGATAAGTCGTGTCTTACCGGGTTGGAC
TCAAGACGATAGTTACCGGATAAGGCGCAGCGGTCGGGCTGAACGGGGGGTTCGTGCACACAGCCCAGCT
TGGAGCGAACGACCTACACCGAACTGAGATACCTACAGCGTGAGCTATGAGAAAGCGCCACGCTTCCCGA
AGGGAGAAAGGCGGACAGGTATCCGGTAAGCGGCAGGGTCGGAACAGGAGAGCGCACGAGGGAGCTTCCA
GGGGGAAACGCCTGGTATCTTTATAGTCCTGTCGGGTTTCGCCACCTCTGACTTGAGCGTCGATTTTTGT
GATGCTCGTCAGGGGGGCGGAGCCTATGGAAAAACGCCAGCAACGCGGCCTTTTTACGGTTCCTGGCCTT
TTGCTGGCCTTTTGCTCACATGT
Features (pLannotate 1.2.2; 19 found; start..end, strand, type, name):
      1..241     +  promoter       U6 promoter: RNA polymerase III promoter for human U6 snRNA
    271..346     +  misc_RNA       gRNA scaffold: guide RNA scaffold for the Streptococcus pyogenes CRISPR/Cas9 system
    353..396     +  misc_RNA       gRNA scaffold (fragment): guide RNA scaffold for the Streptococcus pyogenes CRISPR/Cas9 system
    443..728     +  enhancer       CMV enhancer: human cytomegalovirus immediate early enhancer; contains an 18-bp deletion relative to the standard CMV enhancer
    730..1007    +  promoter       chicken β-actin promoter: No description available
   1008..1235    +  intron         hybrid intron: hybrid between chicken β-actin (CBA) and minute virus of mice (MMV) introns (Gray et al., 2011)
   1373..2974    +  CDS            Cas9(N): N-terminal portion of Streptococcus pyogenes Cas9 (Zetsche et al., 2015)
   2975..5473    +  CDS            Cas9(C): C-terminal portion of Streptococcus pyogenes Cas9 (Zetsche et al., 2015)
   5474..5521    +  CDS            nucleoplasmin NLS: bipartite nuclear localization signal from nucleoplasmin
   5591..6190    +  CDS            PuroR (fragment): puromycin N-acetyltransferase; pac from Streptomyces; confers resistance to puromycin
   6224..6335    +  polyA_signal   bGH poly(A) signal: bovine growth hormone polyadenylation signal
   6440..6580    +  repeat_region  AAV2 ITR: inverted terminal repeat of adeno-associated virus serotype 2 inverted
   6585..6636    -  misc_feature   bom (fragment): basis of mobility region from pBR322
   6655..7110    +  rep_origin     f1 ori (sequence partly withheld): f1 bacteriophage origin of replication; arrow indicates direction of (+) strand synthesis
   7111..7160    -  misc_feature   bom (fragment): basis of mobility region from pBR322
   7262..7297    -  CDS            rop (fragment): Rop protein, which maintains plasmids at low copy number; rop
   7392..7496    +  promoter       AmpR promoter: bla
   7497..8357    +  CDS            AmpR: β-lactamase; bla; confers resistance to ampicillin, carbenicillin, and related antibiotics
   8528..9116    +  rep_origin     ori: high-copy-number ColE1/pMB1/pBR322/pUC origin of replication
