[The description below was written by a language model from this plasmid's Addgene catalogue record and pLannotate feature annotations shown in this document.]
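Description:
pX459-SOS1(dog)-gRNA1 is an all-in-one CRISPR-Cas9 knockout plasmid for mammalian cells, built on the pX459 backbone and designed to disrupt the dog (Canis lupus) SOS1 gene. It is about 9.2 kb, with the insert adding only the 20-nt guide spacer to the parental vector. In bacteria it replicates from a high-copy ColE1/pUC-type origin and is selected with ampicillin through the β-lactamase gene. An f1 phage origin is also present. The small bom and rop fragments and a single AAV2 ITR annotated downstream of the expression cassette are backbone remnants. With only one ITR annotated, the record gives no indication that the plasmid is meant for AAV packaging.

The payload consists of two expression units. A human U6 RNA polymerase III promoter drives the SOS1-targeting spacer fused to the Streptococcus pyogenes guide RNA scaffold, producing a single guide RNA; a second, partial scaffold fragment is annotated just downstream. A hybrid promoter made of the CMV enhancer, chicken β-actin promoter and a hybrid intron then drives S. pyogenes Cas9. The tool annotates Cas9 as contiguous N- and C-terminal portions that together form the full coding sequence, followed by a nucleoplasmin nuclear localization signal. The puromycin N-acetyltransferase gene lies downstream in the same transcription unit, ahead of a bGH polyadenylation signal. The element linking it to Cas9 is not annotated in the feature table.

After transfection, puromycin enriches for cells expressing Cas9 and the guide, in which cleavage at SOS1 and error-prone repair can create knockout alleles. The associated publication concerns Ras-Rab5-Rac1 signalling in collective cell migration, which fits with removing the Ras activator SOS1 in canine cells.
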