Addgene plasmid #228755: pX459-SOS1(dog)-gRNA1
Purpose: A knockout vector for dog SOS1.
Depositing lab: Michiyuki Matsuda. Depositing organization: Kyoto University, Graduate School of Biostudies. Publication: Front-biased activation of Ras-Rab5-Rac1 loop coordinates collective cell migration. Jikko Y, Deguchi E, Matsuda K, Hino N, Tsukiji S, Matsuda M, Terai K. J Cell Sci. 2025 Jul 16:jcs.263779. doi: 10.1242/jcs.263779. PubMed 40667649.
Backbone
  Vector backbone: pX459
  Backbone manufacturer: https://www.addgene.org/48139/
  Backbone size w/o insert (bp): 9158
  Total vector size (bp): 9178
  Vector type: Mammalian Expression
  Selectable markers: Puromycin
Growth in bacteria
  Bacterial resistance: Ampicillin, 100 μg/mL
  Growth temperature: 37°C
  Growth strain: NEB Stable
  Copy number: Unknown
Gene/Insert
  Gene/Insert name: A gRNA targeting the dog SOS1 gene and the cDNA of CRISPR-Cas9
  gRNA/shRNA sequence: gcttatatgccactcgactg
  Species: canis lupus
  Entrez Gene: SOS1
Terms and licenses: Academic/Nonprofit Terms; Industry Terms: Not Available to Industry
How to cite: pX459-SOS1(dog)-gRNA1 was a gift from Michiyuki Matsuda (Addgene plasmid # 228755 ; http://n2t.net/addgene:228755 ; RRID:Addgene_228755)
